Addgene plasmid #87049: plc242-GFP-ITFG2
Purpose: mammalian expression of ITFG2
Depositing lab: David Sabatini. Depositing organization: Whitehead Institute for Biomedical Research. Publication: KICSTOR recruits GATOR1 to the lysosome and is necessary for nutrients to regulate mTORC1. Wolfson RL, Chantranupong L, Wyant GA, Gu X, Orozco JM, Shen K, Condon KJ, Petri S, Kedir J, Scaria SM, Abu-Remaileh M, Frankel WN, Sabatini DM. Nature. 2017 Feb 15. doi: 10.1038/nature21423. PubMed 28199306.
Backbone
  Vector backbone: plc242
  Vector type: Mammalian Expression, Retroviral
Growth in bacteria
  Bacterial resistance: Ampicillin, 100 μg/mL
  Growth temperature: 37°C
  Growth strain: DH5alpha
  Copy number: Unknown
Gene/Insert
  Gene/Insert name: ITFG2 (alt name: NM_018463)
  Species: H. sapiens (human)
  Entrez Gene: ITFG2 (a.k.a. FGGAP1, MDS028)
  Tag / fusion protein: GFP (N terminal on insert)
  Cloning method: Restriction Enzyme; 5′ cloning site XhoI (unknown if destroyed); 3′ cloning site EcoRI (unknown if destroyed)
  Sequencing primers: 5′ GGCATGGACGAGCTGTACAAG; 3′ GCATTCATTTTATGTTTCAGG
Terms and licenses: Academic/Nonprofit Terms; Industry Terms: Not Available to Industry
How to cite: plc242-GFP-ITFG2 was a gift from David Sabatini (Addgene plasmid # 87049 ; http://n2t.net/addgene:87049 ; RRID:Addgene_87049)
