[The description below was written by a language model from this plasmid's Addgene catalogue record and pLannotate feature annotations shown in this document.]
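Description:
plc242-GFP-ITFG2 is a Moloney murine leukemia virus-based retroviral vector for mammalian expression of human ITFG2 fused at its N terminus to EGFP. It is propagated in E. coli through a high-copy ColE1/pUC-type origin with ampicillin selection (AmpR under its own bla promoter). The viral portion is bounded by MMLV long terminal repeats and carries a fragment of the MESV Ψ packaging signal followed by a truncated gag segment lacking its start codon. Together these allow the genomic RNA to be packaged into particles when gag, pol and env are supplied in trans by packaging cells.

No internal promoter is annotated upstream of the fusion, so the EGFP-ITFG2 open reading frame is presumably transcribed from the 5′ LTR, although the record does not state this explicitly. Between EGFP and ITFG2 the annotation detects short linker elements: polylinker remnants, a fragment matching a TEV/His composite tag, and an S-Tag, which may offer an additional epitope or affinity handle if in frame. ITFG2 was inserted between XhoI and EcoRI sites. Downstream, a separate SV40 enhancer/early promoter drives blasticidin S deaminase, permitting blasticidin selection of stably transduced cells. The 3′ region is annotated with both a short ΔU3-type LTR fragment and a full LTR, so the record does not clearly indicate a self-inactivating design.

ITFG2 is a component of the KICSTOR complex, which recruits GATOR1 to the lysosomal surface and is needed for amino acid deprivation to suppress mTORC1 signaling. This construct suits stable expression of fluorescently tagged ITFG2 for studying its localization and interactions in that pathway.
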