Features (pLannotate 1.2.2; 18 found; start..end, strand, type, name):
      1..470     +  LTR            LTR: long terminal repeat from Moloney murine leukemia virus
    594..868     +  misc_feature   MESV Ψ (fragment): packaging signal of murine embryonic stem cell virus
    935..1351    +  CDS            gag (truncated): truncated Moloney murine leukemia virus (MMLV) gag gene lacking the start codon
   1392..2108    +  CDS            EGFP: EGFP is a basic (constitutively fluorescent) green fluorescent protein published in 1996, derived from Aequorea victoria. It is reported to be a rapidly-maturing weak dimer with moderate acid sensitivity.
   2135..2153    +  misc_feature   MCS (fragment): pBluescript multiple cloning site
   2154..2173    +  CDS            capTEV™ (fragment): composite tag for in vivo biotinylation, TEV protease cleavage, and 6xHis tagging
   2187..2231    +  CDS            S-Tag: affinity and epitope tag derived from pancreatic ribonuclease A
   2256..3596    +  CDS            ITFG2: ITFG2_HUMAN - Experimental evidence at protein level: Swiss-Prot protein existence level 1. As part of the KICSTOR complex functions in the amino acid- sensing branch of the TORC1 signaling pathway. Recruits, in an amino acid-independent manner, the GATOR1 complex to the lysosomal membranes and allows its interaction with GATOR2 and the RAG GTPases. Functions upstream of the RAG GTPases and is required to negatively regulate mTORC1 signaling in absence of amino acids. In absence of the KICSTOR complex mTORC1 is constitutively localized to the lysosome and activated. The KICSTOR complex is also
   3600..3636    +  misc_feature   MCS (fragment): multiple cloning site
   3653..3737    +  CDS            large T antigen (fragment): large T antigen from SV40 (simian virus 40)
   3780..4109    +  promoter       SV40 promoter: SV40 enhancer and early promoter
   4117..4515    +  CDS            BSD: blasticidin S deaminase; Aspergillus terreus BSD; confers resistance to blasticidin
   4562..4683    +  LTR            3' LTR (ΔU3) (fragment): self-inactivating 3' long terminal repeat (LTR) from Moloney murine leukemia virus
   4684..5153    +  LTR            LTR: long terminal repeat from Moloney murine leukemia virus
   5219..5271    -  CDS            lacI (fragment): lac repressor; lacI; The lac repressor binds to the lac operator to inhibit transcription in E. coli. This inhibition can be relieved by adding lactose or isopropyl-β-D-thiogalactopyranoside (IPTG).
   5454..6042    -  rep_origin     ori: high-copy-number ColE1/pMB1/pBR322/pUC origin of replication
   6202..7062    -  CDS            AmpR: β-lactamase; bla; confers resistance to ampicillin, carbenicillin, and related antibiotics
   7063..7167    -  promoter       AmpR promoter: bla
>Addgene plasmid #87049 | plc242-GFP-ITFG2 | addgene full sequence | sequence record 174790 | Addgene NGS Result
CTGAATATGGGCCAAACAGGATATCTGTGGTAAGCAGTTCCTGCCCCGGCTCAGGGCCAAGAACAGATGG
AACAGCTGAATATGGGCCAAACAGGATATCTGTGGTAAGCAGTTCCTGCCCCGGCTCAGGGCCAAGAACA
GATGGTCCCCAGATGCGGTCCAGCCCTCAGCAGTTTCTAGAGAACCATCAGATGTTTCCAGGGTGCCCCA
AGGACCTGAAATGACCCTGTGCCTTATTTGAACTAACCAATCAGTTCGCTTCTCGCTTCTGTTCGCGCGC
TTCTGCTCCCCGAGCTCAATAAAAGAGCCCACAACCCCTCACTCGGGGCGCCAGTCCTCCGATTGACTGA
GTCGCCCGGGTACCCGTGTATCCAATAAACCCTCTTGCAGTTGCATCCGACTTGTGGTCTCGCTGTTCCT
TGGGAGGGTCTCCTCTGAGTGATTGACTACCCGTCAGCGGGGGTCTTTCATTTGGGGGCTCGTCCGGGAT
CGGGAGACCCCTGCCCAGGGACCACCGACCCACCACCGGGAGGCAAGCTGGCCAGCAACTTATCTGTGTC
TGTCCGATTGTCTAGTGTCTATGACTGATTTTATGCGCCTGCGTCGGTACTAGTTAGCTAACTAGCTCTG
TATCTGGCGGACCCGTGGTGGAACTGACGAGTTCTGAACACCCGGCCGCAACCCTGGGAGACGTCCCAGG
GACTTTGGGGGCCGTTTTTGTGGCCCGACCTGAGGAAGGGAGTCGATGTGGAATCCGACCCCGTCAGGAT
ATGTGGTTCTGGTAGGAGACGAGAACCTAAAACAGTTCCCGCCTCCGTCTGAATTTTTGCTTTCGGTTTG
GAACCGAAGCCGCGCGTCTTGTCTGCTGCAGCGCTGCAGCATCGTTCTGTGTTGTCTCTGTCTGACTGTG
TTTCTGTATTTGTCTGAAAATTAGGGCCAGACTGTTACCACTCCCTTAAGTTTGACCTTAGGTCACTGGA
AAGATGTCGAGCGGATCGCTCACAACCAGTCGGTAGATGTCAAGAAGAGACGTTGGGTTACCTTCTGCTC
TGCAGAATGGCCAACCTTTAACGTCGGATGGCCGCGAGACGGCACCTTTAACCGAGACCTCATCACCCAG
GTTAAGATCAAGGTCTTTTCACCTGGCCCGCATGGACACCCAGACCAGGTCCCCTACATCGTGACCTGGG
AAGCCTTGGCTTTTGACCCCCCTCCCTGGGTCAAGCCCTTTGTACACCCTAAGCCTCCGCCTCCTCTTCC
TCCATCCGCCCCGTCTCTCCCCCTTGAACCTCCTCGTTCGACCCCGCCTCGATCCTCCCTTTATCCAGCC
CTCACTCCTTCTCTAGGCGCCGGCCGGATCCCAGTGTGGTGGTACGCTACCGGTCGCCACCATGGTGAGC
AAGGGCGAGGAGCTGTTCACCGGGGTGGTGCCCATCCTGGTCGAGCTGGACGGCGACGTAAACGGCCACA
AGTTCAGCGTGTCCGGCGAGGGCGAGGGCGATGCCACCTACGGCAAGCTGACCCTGAAGTTCATCTGCAC
CACCGGCAAGCTGCCCGTGCCCTGGCCCACCCTCGTGACCACCCTGACCTACGGCGTGCAGTGCTTCAGC
CGCTACCCCGACCACATGAAGCAGCACGACTTCTTCAAGTCCGCCATGCCCGAAGGCTACGTCCAGGAGC
GCACCATCTTCTTCAAGGACGACGGCAACTACAAGACCCGCGCCGAGGTGAAGTTCGAGGGCGACACCCT
GGTGAACCGCATCGAGCTGAAGGGCATCGACTTCAAGGAGGACGGCAACATCCTGGGGCACAAGCTGGAG
TACAACTACAACAGCCACAACGTCTATATCATGGCCGACAAGCAGAAGAACGGCATCAAGGTGAACTTCA
AGATCCGCCACAACATCGAGGACGGCAGCGTGCAGCTCGCCGACCACTACCAGCAGAACACCCCCATCGG
CGACGGCCCCGTGCTGCTGCCCGACAACCACTACCTGAGCACCCAGTCCGCCCTGAGCAAAGACCCCAAC
GAGAAGCGCGATCACATGGTCCTGCTGGAGTTCGTGACCGCCGCCGGGATCACTCTCGGCATGGACGAGC
TGTACAAGTCCGGAGGGGATCGGTGGAGCTCCACCGGTGGCGGCCGCTCTAGAGAGAATCTTTATTTTCA
GGGCGCCGCCAAATTCAAAGAAACCGCTGCTGCTAAATTCGAACGCCAGCACATGGACAGCGGAGGTGGA
GGTACTAGTCTCGAGATGAGGTCAGTTAGCTACGTGCAGCGCGTGGCGCTGGAGTTCAGCGGGAGCCTCT
TCCCGCACGCAATCTGCCTCGGAGACGTTGATAACGATACGTTAAATGAACTGGTGGTGGGAGACACCAG
CGGGAAGGTGTCTGTGTATAAAAATGATGACAGTCGGCCATGGCTCACCTGTTCCTGCCAGGGAATGCTG
ACTTGCGTTGGGGTTGGAGACGTGTGTAATAAAGGAAAGAACCTGTTGGTGGCAGTGAGTGCTGAAGGCT
GGTTTCATTTGTTTGACCTGACACCTGCCAAGGTGTTGGATGCTTCTGGGCACCACGAGACACTAATCGG
AGAGGAGCAGCGTCCAGTCTTCAAGCAGCACATCCCTGCCAACACCAAGGTCATGCTGATCAGCGACATC
GATGGAGATGGGTGTCGTGAGCTGGTGGTGGGCTACACAGACCGTGTGGTGCGAGCTTTCCGCTGGGAGG
AGCTAGGTGAGGGTCCTGAACATCTGACAGGGCAGCTGGTGTCCCTCAAGAAATGGATGCTGGAGGGTCA
GGTGGACAGCCTCTCAGTGACTCTGGGGCCACTGGGTCTTCCTGAACTGATGGTGTCTCAGCCAGGTTGT
GCGTATGCAATTCTACTGTGTACCTGGAAAAAGGACACTGGGTCCCCTCCTGCCTCTGAAGGGCCCACGG
ATGGTAGTAGGGAGACCCCAGCTGCCCGAGACGTGGTGCTGCACCAGACATCTGGCCGTATCCACAACAA
GAATGTCTCCACTCACCTAATTGGCAACATCAAACAAGGCCACGGCACTGAGAGTAGTGGCTCTGGCCTC
TTTGCCCTGTGCACCCTGGATGGGACACTGAAGCTCATGGAAGAAATGGAAGAAGCAGACAAGCTGCTGT
GGTCAGTGCAGGTGGATCACCAGCTCTTTGCCCTGGAGAAACTGGATGTCACCGGCAACGGGCATGAGGA
GGTAGTTGCATGCGCCTGGGATGGACAGACATATATCATTGATCACAACCGCACCGTCGTCCGCTTCCAA
GTGGATGAAAATATCCGTGCCTTCTGTGCAGGCCTGTACGCCTGCAAAGAGGGCCGCAACAGCCCCTGCC
TCGTATATGTCACTTTCAACCAGAAGATCTATGTGTACTGGGAGGTGCAGCTGGAGCGGATGGAGTCTAC
CAATCTGGTGAAACTGCTGGAGACCAAGCCGGAGTACCACAGCCTGCTGCAGGAGCTGGGCGTGGATCCT
GACGACCTCCCTGTGACTCGTGCCCTGCTTCACCAAACGCTCTACCATCCAGACCAGCCACCACAGTGTG
CTCCCTCAAGCCTCCAGGATCCCACCTAGGAATTCTGCAGTCGACGGTACCGCGGGCCCGGGATCCACCG
GATCTAGATAACTGATCATAATCAGCCATACCACATTTGTAGAGGTTTTACTTGCTTTAAAAAACCTCCC
ACACCTCCCCCTGAACCTGAAACATAAAATGAATGCAATTCGCCAGCACAGTGGTCGACCCTGTGGAATG
TGTGTCAGTTAGGGTGTGGAAAGTCCCCAGGCTCCCCAGCAGGCAGAAGTATGCAAAGCATGCATCTCAA
TTAGTCAGCAACCAGGTGTGGAAAGTCCCCAGGCTCCCCAGCAGGCAGAAGTATGCAAAGCATGCATCTC
AATTAGTCAGCAACCATAGTCCCGCCCCTAACTCCGCCCATCCCGCCCCTAACTCCGCCCAGTTCCGCCC
ATTCTCCGCCCCATGGCTGACTAATTTTTTTTATTTATGCAGAGGCCGAGGCCGCCTCGGCCTCTGAGCT
ATTCCAGAAGTAGTGAGGAGGCTTTTTTGGAGGCCTAGGCTTTTGCAAAAAGCTTCATGGCCAAGCCTTT
GTCTCAAGAAGAATCCACCCTCATTGAAAGAGCAACGGCTACAATCAACAGCATCCCCATCTCTGAAGAC
TACAGCGTCGCCAGCGCAGCTCTCTCTAGCGACGGCCGCATCTTCACTGGTGTCAATGTATATCATTTTA
CTGGGGGACCTTGTGCAGAACTCGTGGTGCTGGGCACTGCTGCTGCTGCGGCAGCTGGCAACCTGACTTG
TATCGTCGCGATCGGAAATGAGAACAGGGGCATCTTGAGCCCCTGCGGACGGTGCCGACAGGTGCTTCTC
GATCTGCATCCTGGGATCAAAGCCATAGTGAAGGACAGTGATGGACAGCCGACGGCAGTTGGGATTCGTG
AATTGCTGCCCTCTGGTTATGTGTGGGAGGGCTAAGATCGATAAAATAAAAGATTTTATTTAGTCTCCAG
AAAAAGGGGGGAATGAAAGACCCCACCTGTAGGTTTGGCAAGCTAGCTTAAGTAACGCCATTTTGCAAGG
CATGGAAAAATACATAACTGAGAATAGAGAAGTTCAGATCAAGGTCAGGAACAGATGGAACAGCTGAATA
TGGGCCAAACAGGATATCTGTGGTAAGCAGTTCCTGCCCCGGCTCAGGGCCAAGAACAGATGGAACAGCT
GAATATGGGCCAAACAGGATATCTGTGGTAAGCAGTTCCTGCCCCGGCTCAGGGCCAAGAACAGATGGTC
CCCAGATGCGGTCCAGCCCTCAGCAGTTTCTAGAGAACCATCAGATGTTTCCAGGGTGCCCCAAGGACCT
GAAATGACCCTGTGCCTTATTTGAACTAACCAATCAGTTCGCTTCTCGCTTCTGTTCGCGCGCTTCTGCT
CCCCGAGCTCAATAAAAGAGCCCACAACCCCTCACTCGGGGCGCCAGTCCTCCGATTGACTGAGTCGCCC
GGGTACCCGTGTATCCAATAAACCCTCTTGCAGTTGCATCCGACTTGTGGTCTCGCTGTTCCTTGGGAGG
GTCTCCTCTGAGTGATTGACTACCCGTCAGCGGGGGTCTTTCACATGCAGCATGTATCAAAATTAATTTG
GTTTTTTTTCTTAAGTATTTACATTAAATGGCCATAGTTGCATTAATGAATCGGCCAACGCGCGGGGAGA
GGCGGTTTGCGTATTGGGCGCTCTTCCGCTTCCTCGCTCACTGACTCGCTGCGCTCGGTCGTTCGGCTGC
GGCGAGCGGTATCAGCTCACTCAAAGGCGGTAATACGGTTATCCACAGAATCAGGGGATAACGCAGGAAA
GAACATGTGAGCAAAAGGCCAGCAAAAGGCCAGGAACCGTAAAAAGGCCGCGTTGCTGGCGTTTTTCCAT
AGGCTCCGCCCCCCTGACGAGCATCACAAAAATCGACGCTCAAGTCAGAGGTGGCGAAACCCGACAGGAC
TATAAAGATACCAGGCGTTTCCCCCTGGAAGCTCCCTCGTGCGCTCTCCTGTTCCGACCCTGCCGCTTAC
CGGATACCTGTCCGCCTTTCTCCCTTCGGGAAGCGTGGCGCTTTCTCATAGCTCACGCTGTAGGTATCTC
AGTTCGGTGTAGGTCGTTCGCTCCAAGCTGGGCTGTGTGCACGAACCCCCCGTTCAGCCCGACCGCTGCG
CCTTATCCGGTAACTATCGTCTTGAGTCCAACCCGGTAAGACACGACTTATCGCCACTGGCAGCAGCCAC
TGGTAACAGGATTAGCAGAGCGAGGTATGTAGGCGGTGCTACAGAGTTCTTGAAGTGGTGGCCTAACTAC
GGCTACACTAGAAGAACAGTATTTGGTATCTGCGCTCTGCTGAAGCCAGTTACCTTCGGAAAAAGAGTTG
GTAGCTCTTGATCCGGCAAACAAACCACCGCTGGTAGCGGTGGTTTTTTTGTTTGCAAGCAGCAGATTAC
GCGCAGAAAAAAAGGATCTCAAGAAGATCCTTTGATCTTTTCTACGGGGTCTGACGCTCAGTGGAACGAA
AACTCACGTTAAGGGATTTTGGTCATGAGATTATCAAAAAGGATCTTCACCTAGATCCTTTTGCGGCCGC
AAATCAATCTAAAGTATATATGAGTAAACTTGGTCTGACAGTTACCAATGCTTAATCAGTGAGGCACCTA
TCTCAGCGATCTGTCTATTTCGTTCATCCATAGTTGCCTGACTCCCCGTCGTGTAGATAACTACGATACG
GGAGGGCTTACCATCTGGCCCCAGTGCTGCAATGATACCGCGAGACCCACGCTCACCGGCTCCAGATTTA
TCAGCAATAAACCAGCCAGCCGGAAGGGCCGAGCGCAGAAGTGGTCCTGCAACTTTATCCGCCTCCATCC
AGTCTATTAATTGTTGCCGGGAAGCTAGAGTAAGTAGTTCGCCAGTTAATAGTTTGCGCAACGTTGTTGC
CATTGCTACAGGCATCGTGGTGTCACGCTCGTCGTTTGGTATGGCTTCATTCAGCTCCGGTTCCCAACGA
TCAAGGCGAGTTACATGATCCCCCATGTTGTGCAAAAAAGCGGTTAGCTCCTTCGGTCCTCCGATCGTTG
TCAGAAGTAAGTTGGCCGCAGTGTTATCACTCATGGTTATGGCAGCACTGCATAATTCTCTTACTGTCAT
GCCATCCGTAAGATGCTTTTCTGTGACTGGTGAGTACTCAACCAAGTCATTCTGAGAATAGTGTATGCGG
CGACCGAGTTGCTCTTGCCCGGCGTCAATACGGGATAATACCGCGCCACATAGCAGAACTTTAAAAGTGC
TCATCATTGGAAAACGTTCTTCGGGGCGAAAACTCTCAAGGATCTTACCGCTGTTGAGATCCAGTTCGAT
GTAACCCACTCGTGCACCCAACTGATCTTCAGCATCTTTTACTTTCACCAGCGTTTCTGGGTGAGCAAAA
ACAGGAAGGCAAAATGCCGCAAAAAAGGGAATAAGGGCGACACGGAAATGTTGAATACTCATACTCTTCC
TTTTTCAATATTATTGAAGCATTTATCAGGGTTATTGTCTCATGAGCGGATACATATTTGAATGTATTTA
GAAAAATAAACAAATAGGGGTTCCGCGCACATTTCCCCGAAAAGTGCCACCTGCAGC
