>Addgene plasmid #87049 | plc242-GFP-ITFG2 | depositor partial sequence | sequence record 169818 | Insert
ATGAGGTCAGTTAGCTACGTGCAGCGCGTGGCGCTGGAGTTCAGCGGGAGCCTCTTCCCGCACGCAATCT
GCCTCGGAGACGTTGATAACGATACGTTAAATGAACTGGTGGTGGGAGACACCAGCGGGAAGGTGTCTGT
GTATAAAAATGATGACAGTCGGCCATGGCTCACCTGTTCCTGCCAGGGAATGCTGACTTGCGTTGGGGTT
GGAGACGTGTGTAATAAAGGAAAGAACCTGTTGGTGGCAGTGAGTGCTGAAGGCTGGTTTCATTTGTTTG
ACCTGACACCTGCCAAGGTGTTGGATGCTTCTGGGCACCACGAGACACTAATCGGAGAGGAGCAGCGTCC
AGTCTTCAAGCAGCACATCCCTGCCAACACCAAGGTCATGCTGATCAGCGACATCGATGGAGATGGGTGT
CGTGAGCTGGTGGTGGGCTACACAGACCGTGTGGTGCGAGCTTTCCGCTGGGAGGAGCTAGGTGAGGGTC
CTGAACATCTGACAGGGCAGCTGGTGTCCCTCAAGAAATGGATGCTGGAGGGTCAGGTGGACAGCCTCTC
AGTGACTCTGGGGCCACTGGGTCTTCCTGAACTGATGGTGTCTCAGCCAGGTTGTGCGTATGCAATTCTA
CTGTGTACCTGGAAAAAGGACACTGGGTCCCCTCCTGCCTCTGAAGGGCCCACGGATGGTAGTAGGGAGA
CCCCAGCTGCCCGAGACGTGGTGCTGCACCAGACATCTGGCCGTATCCACAACAAGAATGTCTCCACTCA
CCTAATTGGCAACATCAAACAAGGCCACGGCACTGAGAGTAGTGGCTCTGGCCTCTTTGCCCTGTGCACC
CTGGATGGGACACTGAAGCTCATGGAAGAAATGGAAGAAGCAGACAAGCTGCTGTGGTCAGTGCAGGTGG
ATCACCAGCTCTTTGCCCTGGAGAAACTGGATGTCACCGGCAACGGGCATGAGGAGGTAGTTGCATGCGC
CTGGGATGGACAGACATATATCATTGATCACAACCGCACCGTCGTCCGCTTCCAAGTGGATGAAAATATC
CGTGCCTTCTGTGCAGGCCTGTACGCCTGCAAAGAGGGCCGCAACAGCCCCTGCCTCGTATATGTCACTT
TCAACCAGAAGATCTATGTGTACTGGGAGGTGCAGCTGGAGCGGATGGAGTCTACCAATCTGGTGAAACT
GCTGGAGACCAAGCCGGAGTACCACAGCCTGCTGCAGGAGCTGGGCGTGGATCCTGACGACCTCCCTGTG
ACTCGTGCCCTGCTTCACCAAACGCTCTACCATCCAGACCAGCCACCACAGTGTGCTCCCTCAAGCCTCC
AGGATCCCACCTAG
